>Addgene plasmid #223883 | pD(Nt)_TS-3C | addgene full sequence | sequence record 445938 | Addgene NGS Result
GGAGACCCACTGCTTGAGCCTAGAAGATCCGGCTGCTAACAAAGCCCGAAAGGAAGCTGAGTTGGCTGCT
GTCACCGCTGAGCAATAACTATCATAACCCCTAGGTGCCATTTCATTACCTCTTTCTCCGCACCCGACAT
AGATCTGGGCCAACTTTTGGCGAAAATGAGACGTTGATCGGCACGTAAGAGGGTCCAACTTTCACCATAA
TGAAATAAGATCACTACCGGGCGTATTTTTTGAGTTATCGAGATTTTCAGGAGCTAAGGAAGCTAAAATG
GAGAAAAAAATCACTGGATATACCACCGTTGATATATCCCAATGGCATCGTAAAGAACATTTTGAGGCAT
TTCAGTCAGTTGCTCAATGTACCTATAACCAGACCGTTCAGCTGGATATTACGGCCTTTTTAAAGACCGT
AAAGAAAAATAAGCACAAGTTTTATCCGGCCTTTATTCACATTCTTGCCCGCCTGATGAATGCTCATCCG
GAATTCCGTATGGCAATGAAAGACGGTGAGCTGGTGATATGGGATAGTGTTCACCCTTGTTACACCGTTT
TCCATGAGCAAACTGAAACGTTTTCATCGCTCTGGAGTGAATACCACGACGATTTCCGGCAGTTTCTACA
CATATATTCGCAAGATGTGGCGTGTTACGGTGAAAACCTGGCCTATTTCCCTAAAGGGTTTATTGAGAAT
ATGTTTTTCGTCTCAGCCAATCCCTGGGTGAGTTTCACCAGTTTTGATTTAAACGTGGCCAATATGGACA
ACTTCTTCGCCCCCGTTTTCACCATGGGCAAATATTATACGCAAGGCGACAAGGTGCTGATGCCGCTGGC
GATTCAGGTTCATCATGCCGTTTGTGATGGCTTCCATGTCGGCAGAATGCTTAATGAATTACAACAGTAC
TGCGATGAGTGGCAGGGTGGGGCGTAATTTTTTTAAGGCAGTTATTGGTGCCCTTAAACGCCTGGTTGCT
ACGCCTGAATAAGTGATAATAAGCGGATGAATGGCAGAAATTCGAAAGCAAATTCGACCCGGTCGTCGGT
TCAGGGCAGGGTCGTTAAATAGCCGCTTATGTCTATTGCTGGTTTACCGGTTTATTGACTACCGGAAGCA
GTGTGACCGTGTGCTTCTCAAATGCCTGAGGCCAGTTTGCTCAGGCTCTCCCCGTGGAGGTAATAATTGA
CGATATGATCATTTATTCTGCCTCCCAGCTGACATTCATCCGGGGTCAGCACCGTTTCTGCGGACTGGCT
TTCTACGTGTTCCGCTTCCTTTAGCAGCCCTTGCGCCCTGAGTGCTTGCGGCAGCGTGAAGCTAATTCCC
ATGTCAGCCGTTAAGTGTTCCTGTGTCACTCAAAATTGCTTTGAGAGGCTCTAAGGGCTTCTCAGTGCGT
TACATCCCTGGCTTGTTGTCCACAACCGTTAAACCTTAAAAGCTTTAAAAGCCTTATATATTCTTTTTTT
TCTTATAAAACTTAAAACCTTAGAGGCTATTTAAGTTGCTGATTTATATTAATTTTATTGTTCAAACATG
AGAGCTTAGTACGTGAAACATGAGAGCTTAGTACGTTAGCCATGAGAGCTTAGTACGTTAGCCATGAGGG
TTTAGTTCGTTAAACATGAGAGCTTAGTACGTTAAACATGAGAGCTTAGTACGTGAAACATGAGAGCTTA
GTACGTACTATCAACAGGTTGAACTGCTGATCAACAGATCCTCTACGCGGCCGCGGTACCATAACTTCGT
ATAGCATACATTATACGAAGTTATCTGCCAGGCACATGGGTTTTACTAGTATCGATTCGCGACCTACTCC
GGAATATTAGGTCTCAGGCGGGTGGATCTAGCGCTTGGAGCCATCCGCAGTTCGAGAAAGGTGGAGGTTC
CGGAGGTGGATCGGGAGGTGGATCGTGGAGCCACCCGCAGTTCGAAAAACTGGAAGTTCTGTTCCAGGGG
CCCGCAGCCAT
Features (pLannotate 1.2.2; 8 found; start..end, strand, type, name):
     32..81      +  CDS            SET1 (fragment): solubility-enhancement tag derived from T7 phage gene 10B
    175..277     +  promoter       cat promoter: promoter of the E. coli cat gene encoding chloramphenicol acetyltransferase
    278..934     +  CDS            cat: CAT_ECOLX - Experimental evidence at protein level: Swiss-Prot protein existence level 1. This enzyme is an effector of chloramphenicol resistance in bacteria. From Escherichia coli. This protein is used as a marker in many commonly used cloning vectors, such as pACYC184.
   1210..1323    -  CDS            tnpA (fragment): TN5P_ECOLX - Also known as tnp. Experimental evidence at protein level: Swiss-Prot protein existence level 1. Mediates transposition of transposon Tn5 by a 'cut and paste' mechanism. First, the monomeric transposase binds the 19 bp inverted DNA repeats flanking the transposon. Then, dimerization of the DNA- bound transposase creates a synaptic DNA complex. After nicking of the first DNA strand, excision of the transposon proceeds through a series of intermediates. The transposase then mediates the insertion of the transposon at a new site by strand transfer. The activity of the wild- type tran
   1332..1688    -  rep_origin     R6K γ ori: γ replication origin from E. coli plasmid R6K; requires the R6K initiator protein pi for replication
   1741..1774    +  protein_bind   loxP: Cre-mediated recombination occurs in the 8-bp core sequence (GCATACAT). Cre recombinase
   1856..1879    +  CDS            Twin-Strep-tag (fragment): two Strep-Tag®II moieties connected by a linker for enhanced binding to Strep-Tactin®, an engineered form of streptavidin (Schmidt et al., 2013)
   1916..1938    +  CDS            Strep-Tag II (fragment): peptide that binds Strep-Tactin®, an engineered form of streptavidin
