[The description below was written by a language model from this plasmid's Addgene catalogue record and pLannotate feature annotations shown in this document.]
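Description:
pD(Nt)_TS-3C is a small (about 2 kb) Golden Gate donor plasmid from the 4G-cloning system, a modular assembly scheme for building expression constructs for multisubunit protein complexes in different hosts. It is not an expression vector. It stores a reusable part, a synthetic module encoding an N-terminal TwinStrep tag followed by a 3C protease cleavage site, which was placed in the pD backbone by Gibson assembly. The feature table detects the tag only as two short Strep-tag II/Twin-Strep fragments near the end of the sequence. It does not annotate the 3C site or the Type IIS restriction sites expected of a Golden Gate donor, so their exact arrangement cannot be read from the record. No promoter driving the tag is annotated, as expected for a part that is transferred into a recipient vector and fused upstream of a gene of interest.

The backbone is minimal. A chloramphenicol acetyltransferase gene under its native cat promoter provides selection, and replication depends on the R6K γ origin, which needs the pi initiator protein supplied in trans. The plasmid is therefore maintained in pir-expressing E. coli, here a pir-116 strain that gives high copy number, and it cannot replicate in standard cloning strains. This conditional replication can help eliminate donor carry-over after assembly. A single loxP site lies upstream of the tag module, although the record does not state its role. Short hits to a T7 gene 10-derived solubility tag and to Tn5 transposase are fragmentary and probably reflect backbone remnants or chance matches. Once fused to a target protein, the TwinStrep tag permits Strep-Tactin affinity purification, and the 3C site allows the tag to be removed by proteolysis.
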