Addgene plasmid #223883: pD(Nt)_TS-3C
Purpose: 4G-cloning donor for N-terminal TwinStrep-3C tag
Depositing lab: Stephan Gruber. Depositing organization: Universite de Lausanne (UNIL). Publication: 4G cloning: rapid gene assembly for expression of multisubunit protein complexes in diverse hosts. Taschner M, Dickinson JB, Roisne-Hamelin F, Gruber S. Life Sci Alliance. 2024 Dec 2;8(1):e202402899. doi: 10.26508/lsa.202402899. Print 2025 Jan. PubMed 39622624.
Backbone
  Vector backbone: pD
  Vector type: Golden-Gate Donor
Growth in bacteria
  Bacterial resistance: Chloramphenicol, 25 μg/mL
  Growth temperature: 37°C
  Growth strain: Pir1 ; strain contains pir-116 mutation for plasmid maintenance at high copy
  Copy number: High Copy
Gene/Insert
  Gene/Insert name: TwinStrep-3C
  Species: Synthetic
  Cloning method: Gibson Cloning
Terms and licenses: Academic/Nonprofit Terms; Industry Terms: Not Available to Industry
Depositor comments: Please visit https://doi.org/10.1101/2024.06.17.599261 for bioRxiv preprint.
How to cite: pD(Nt)_TS-3C was a gift from Stephan Gruber (Addgene plasmid # 223883 ; http://n2t.net/addgene:223883 ; RRID:Addgene_223883)
